LOCUS       Exported 6539 bp ds-DNA circular SYN 12-MAY-2021
DEFINITION  Two SpyCatchers linked by an elastin-like polypeptide with an RGDSP
            integrin-binding site and a C-terminal SnoopCatcher.
ACCESSION   .
VERSION     .
KEYWORDS    pQE80L TriCatcher-RGDSP
SOURCE      synthetic DNA construct
  ORGANISM  synthetic DNA construct
REFERENCE   1 (bases 1 to 6539)
  AUTHORS   Wieduwild R, Howarth M
  TITLE     Assembling and decorating hyaluronan hydrogels with twin protein
            superglues to mimic cell-cell interactions
  JOURNAL   Biomaterials
REFERENCE   2 (bases 1 to 6539)
  AUTHORS   .
  TITLE     Direct Submission
  JOURNAL   Exported May 12, 2021 from SnapGene Server 1.1.58
            http://www.snapgene.com
FEATURES             Location/Qualifiers
     source          1..6539
                     /organism="synthetic DNA construct"
                     /mol_type="other DNA"
     primer_bind     40..58
                     /label=pBRforEco
                     /note="pBR322 vectors, upsteam of EcoRI site, forward
                     primer"
     promoter        82..126
                     /label=T5 promoter
                     /note="bacteriophage T5 promoter for E. coli RNA
                     polymerase, with embedded lac operator"
     protein_bind    102..118
                     /label=lac operator
                     /bound_moiety="lac repressor encoded by lacI"
                     /note="The lac repressor binds to the lac operator to
                     inhibit transcription in E. coli. This inhibition can be
                     relieved by adding lactose or
                     isopropyl-beta-D-thiogalactopyranoside (IPTG)."
     protein_bind    134..150
                     /label=lac operator
                     /bound_moiety="lac repressor encoded by lacI"
                     /note="The lac repressor binds to the lac operator to
                     inhibit transcription in E. coli. This inhibition can be
                     relieved by adding lactose or
                     isopropyl-beta-D-thiogalactopyranoside (IPTG)."
     RBS             169..180
                     /note="strong bacterial ribosome binding site (Elowitz and
                     Leibler, 2000)"
     CDS             202..219
                     /codon_start=1
                     /product="6xHis affinity tag"
                     /label=6xHis
                     /translation="HHHHHH"
     CDS             238..258
                     /codon_start=1
                     /product="tobacco etch virus (TEV) protease recognition and
                     cleavage site"
                     /label=TEV site
                     /translation="ENLYFQG"
     CDS             1198..1218
                     /codon_start=1
                     /product="tobacco etch virus (TEV) protease recognition and
                     cleavage site"
                     /label=TEV site
                     /translation="ENLYFQG"
     terminator      2068..2162
                     /label=lambda t0 terminator
                     /note="transcription terminator from phage lambda"
     CDS             2206..2865
                     /codon_start=1
                     /gene="cat"
                     /product="chloramphenicol acetyltransferase"
                     /label=CmR
                     /note="confers resistance to chloramphenicol"
                     /translation="MEKKITGYTTVDISQWHRKEHFEAFQSVAQCTYNQTVQLDITAFL
                     KTVKKNKHKFYPAFIHILARLMNAHPEFRMAMKDGELVIWDSVHPCYTVFHEQTETFSS
                     LWSEYHDDFRQFLHIYSQDVACYGENLAYFPKGFIENMFFVSANPWVSFTSFDLNVANM
                     DNFFAPVFTMGKYYTQGDKVLMPLAIQVHHAVCDGFHVGRMLNELQQYCDEWQGGA"
     primer_bind     complement(2272..2291)
                     /label=CAT-R
                     /note="Chloramphenicol resistance gene, reverse primer"
     terminator      2930..3016
                     /gene="Escherichia coli rrnB"
                     /label=rrnB T1 terminator
                     /note="transcription terminator T1 from the E. coli rrnB
                     gene"
     CDS             complement(3109..4191)
                     /codon_start=1
                     /gene="lacI"
                     /product="lac repressor"
                     /label=lacI
                     /note="The lac repressor binds to the lac operator to
                     inhibit transcription in E. coli. This inhibition can be
                     relieved by adding lactose or
                     isopropyl-beta-D-thiogalactopyranoside (IPTG)."
                     /translation="MKPVTLYDVAEYAGVSYQTVSRVVNQASHVSAKTREKVEAAMAEL
                     NYIPNRVAQQLAGKQSLLIGVATSSLALHAPSQIVAAIKSRADQLGASVVVSMVERSGV
                     EACKAAVHNLLAQRVSGLIINYPLDDQDAIAVEAACTNVPALFLDVSDQTPINSIIFSH
                     EDGTRLGVEHLVALGHQQIALLAGPLSSVSARLRLAGWHKYLTRNQIQPIAEREGDWSA
                     MSGFQQTMQMLNEGIVPTAMLVANDQMALGAMRAITESGLRVGADISVVGYDDTEDSSC
                     YIPPLTTIKQDFRLLGQTSVDRLLQLSQGQAVKGNQLLPVSLVKRKTTLAPNTQTASPR
                     ALADSLMQLARQVSRLESGQ"
     primer_bind     4153..4172
                     /label=LacI-R
                     /note="LacI, reverse primer"
     promoter        complement(4192..4269)
                     /gene="lacI (mutant)"
                     /label=lacIq promoter
                     /note="In the lacIq allele, a single base change in the
                     promoter boosts expression of the lacI gene about 10-fold."
     primer_bind     complement(4353..4375)
                     /label=pGEX 3'
                     /note="pGEX vectors, reverse primer"
     misc_feature    4461..4601
                     /label=bom
                     /note="basis of mobility region from pBR322"
     primer_bind     4516..4535
                     /label=pRS-marker
                     /note="pRS vectors, use to sequence yeast selectable
                     marker"
     primer_bind     complement(4616..4633)
                     /label=L4440
                     /note="L4440 vector, forward primer"
     rep_origin      complement(4787..5375)
                     /direction=LEFT
                     /label=ori
                     /note="high-copy-number ColE1/pMB1/pBR322/pUC origin of
                     replication"
     primer_bind     complement(4867..4886)
                     /label=pBR322ori-F
                     /note="pBR322 origin, forward primer"
     CDS             complement(5546..6406)
                     /codon_start=1
                     /gene="bla"
                     /product="beta-lactamase"
                     /label=AmpR
                     /note="confers resistance to ampicillin, carbenicillin, and
                     related antibiotics"
                     /translation="MSIQHFRVALIPFFAAFCLPVFAHPETLVKVKDAEDQLGARVGYI
                     ELDLNSGKILESFRPEERFPMMSTFKVLLCGAVLSRIDAGQEQLGRRIHYSQNDLVEYS
                     PVTEKHLTDGMTVRELCSAAITMSDNTAANLLLTTIGGPKELTAFLHNMGDHVTRLDRW
                     EPELNEAIPNDERDTTMPVAMATTLRKLLTGELLTLASRQQLIDWMEADKVAGPLLRSA
                     LPAGWFIADKSGAGERGSRGIIAALGPDGKPSRIVVIYTTGSQATMDERNRQIAEIGAS
                     LIKHW"
     primer_bind     6169..6188
                     /label=Amp-R
                     /note="Ampicillin resistance gene, reverse primer"
     promoter        complement(6407..6511)
                     /gene="bla"
                     /label=AmpR promoter
ORIGIN
        1 gtctaagaaa ccattattat catgacatta acctataaaa ataggcgtat cacgaggccc
       61 tttcgtcttc accttgagaa atcataaaaa atttatttgc tttgtgagcg gataacaatt
      121 ataatagatt caattgtgag cggataacaa tttcacacag aattcattaa agaggagaaa
      181 ttaactatga aaggcagcag ccatcatcat catcatcacg tcgacatccc aacgaccgaa
      241 aacctgtatt ttcagggcgc catggttgat accttatcag gtttatcaag tgagcaaggt
      301 cagtccggtg atatgacaat tgaagaagat agtgctaccc atattaaatt ctcaaaacgt
      361 gatgaggacg gcaaagagtt agctggtgca actatggagt tgcgtgattc atctggtaaa
      421 actattagta catggatttc agatggacaa gtgaaagatt tctacctgta tccaggaaaa
      481 tatacatttg tcgaaaccgc agcaccagac ggttatgagg tagcaactgc tattaccttt
      541 acagttaatg agcaaggtca ggttactgta aatggcaaag caactaaagg tgacgctcat
      601 attgacggta gcggtggctc tggcggtcag ctcgacggcc acggcgtggg tgttccgggc
      661 gtcggtgtgc cgggtgtggg tgtgccgggc gaaggtgtgc cgggcgtcgg tgtgccgggt
      721 gttggtgttc cgggcgttgg tgtgccgggc gttggcgtgc cgggcgaggg tgtgccgggc
      781 gttggtgttc cgggcgtggg tgtgccgggc gtgggcgtgc cgggcgtcgg tgttccgggc
      841 gagggtgtgc cgggcgtagg tgtgccgggc gttggtgagc tctatgcggt taccggccgt
      901 ggtgatagtc cggccagctc tgccccgatc gccactagtg tgccgggcgt cggcgtgccg
      961 ggcgtaggtg ttccgggcga gggtgttccg ggcgttggtg tgccgggcgt cggcgtgccg
     1021 ggcgtgggtg ttccgggcgt aggtgtgccg ggcgagggtg tgccgggcgt gggcgtgccg
     1081 ggcgtaggtg ttccgggcgt aggtgttccg ggcgtaggtg ttccgggtga aggcgtgccg
     1141 ggcgttggtg tgccgggtgt gggcgtgccg ggcgggctgc tcgacatccc aacgaccgaa
     1201 aacctgtatt ttcagggcgc catggttgat accttatcag gtttatcaag tgagcaaggt
     1261 cagtccggtg atatgacaat tgaagaagat agtgctaccc atattaaatt ctcaaaacgt
     1321 gatgaggacg gcaaagagtt agctggtgca actatggagt tgcgtgattc atctggtaaa
     1381 actattagta catggatttc agatggacaa gtgaaagatt tctacctgta tccaggaaaa
     1441 tatacatttg tcgaaaccgc agcaccagac ggttatgagg tagcaactgc tattaccttt
     1501 acagttaatg agcaaggtca ggttactgta aatggcaaag caactaaagg tgacgctcat
     1561 attggatccc ccgccaacct gaaggccctg gaggcccaga agcagaagga gcagagacag
     1621 gccgccgagg agctggccaa cgccaagaag ctgaaggagc agctggagaa gggatcccat
     1681 atgaagccgc tgcgtggtgc cgtgtttagc ctgcagaaac agcatcccga ctatcccgat
     1741 atctatggcg cgattgatca gaatgggacc tatcaaaatg tgcgtaccgg cgaagatggt
     1801 aaactgacct ttaagaatct gagcgatggc aaatatcgcc tgtttgaaaa tagcgaaccc
     1861 gctggctata aaccggtgca gaataagccg attgtggcgt ttcagattgt gaatggcgaa
     1921 gtgcgtgatg tgaccagcat tgtgccgcag gatattccgg ctacatatga atttaccaac
     1981 ggtaaacatt atatcaccaa tgaaccgata ccgccgaaat aaggatccgg ctgctaacaa
     2041 agcccgaagc ttaattagct gagcttggac tcctgttgat agatccagta atgacctcag
     2101 aactccatct ggatttgttc agaacgctcg gttgccgccg ggcgtttttt attggtgaga
     2161 atccaagcca gcttggcgag attttcagga gctaaggaag ctaaaatgga gaaaaaaatc
     2221 actggatata ccaccgttga tatatcccaa tggcatcgta aagaacattt tgaggcattt
     2281 cagtcagttg ctcaatgtac ctataaccag accgttcagc tggatattac ggccttttta
     2341 aagaccgtaa agaaaaataa gcacaagttt tatccggcct ttattcacat tcttgcccgc
     2401 ctgatgaatg ctcatccgga atttcgtatg gcaatgaaag acggtgagct ggtgatatgg
     2461 gatagtgttc acccttgtta caccgttttc catgagcaaa ctgaaacgtt ttcatcgctc
     2521 tggagtgaat accacgacga tttccggcag tttctacaca tatattcgca agatgtggcg
     2581 tgttacggtg aaaacctggc ctatttccct aaagggttta ttgagaatat gtttttcgtc
     2641 tcagccaatc cctgggtgag tttcaccagt tttgatttaa acgtggccaa tatggacaac
     2701 ttcttcgccc ccgttttcac catgggcaaa tattatacgc aaggcgacaa ggtgctgatg
     2761 ccgctggcga ttcaggttca tcatgccgtt tgtgatggct tccatgtcgg cagaatgctt
     2821 aatgaattac aacagtactg cgatgagtgg cagggcgggg cgtaattttt ttaaggcagt
     2881 tattggtgcc cttaaacgcc tggggtaatg actctctagc ttgaggcatc aaataaaacg
     2941 aaaggctcag tcgaaagact gggcctttcg ttttatctgt tgtttgtcgg tgaacgctct
     3001 cctgagtagg acaaatccgc cctctagatt acgtgcagtc gatgataagc tgtcaaacat
     3061 gagaattgtg cctaatgagt gagctaactt acattaattg cgttgcgctc actgcccgct
     3121 ttccagtcgg gaaacctgtc gtgccagctg cattaatgaa tcggccaacg cgcggggaga
     3181 ggcggtttgc gtattgggcg ccagggtggt ttttcttttc accagtgaga cgggcaacag
     3241 ctgattgccc ttcaccgcct ggccctgaga gagttgcagc aagcggtcca cgctggtttg
     3301 ccccagcagg cgaaaatcct gtttgatggt ggttaacggc gggatataac atgagctgtc
     3361 ttcggtatcg tcgtatccca ctaccgagat atccgcacca acgcgcagcc cggactcggt
     3421 aatggcgcgc attgcgccca gcgccatctg atcgttggca accagcatcg cagtgggaac
     3481 gatgccctca ttcagcattt gcatggtttg ttgaaaaccg gacatggcac tccagtcgcc
     3541 ttcccgttcc gctatcggct gaatttgatt gcgagtgaga tatttatgcc agccagccag
     3601 acgcagacgc gccgagacag aacttaatgg gcccgctaac agcgcgattt gctggtgacc
     3661 caatgcgacc agatgctcca cgcccagtcg cgtaccgtct tcatgggaga aaataatact
     3721 gttgatgggt gtctggtcag agacatcaag aaataacgcc ggaacattag tgcaggcagc
     3781 ttccacagca atggcatcct ggtcatccag cggatagtta atgatcagcc cactgacgcg
     3841 ttgcgcgaga agattgtgca ccgccgcttt acaggcttcg acgccgcttc gttctaccat
     3901 cgacaccacc acgctggcac ccagttgatc ggcgcgagat ttaatcgccg cgacaatttg
     3961 cgacggcgcg tgcagggcca gactggaggt ggcaacgcca atcagcaacg actgtttgcc
     4021 cgccagttgt tgtgccacgc ggttgggaat gtaattcagc tccgccatcg ccgcttccac
     4081 tttttcccgc gttttcgcag aaacgtggct ggcctggttc accacgcggg aaacggtctg
     4141 ataagagaca ccggcatact ctgcgacatc gtataacgtt actggtttca cattcaccac
     4201 cctgaattga ctctcttccg ggcgctatca tgccataccg cgaaaggttt tgcaccattc
     4261 gatggtgtcg gaatttcggg cagcgttggg tcctggccac gggtgcgcat gatctagagc
     4321 tgcctcgcgc gtttcggtga tgacggtgaa aacctctgac acatgcagct cccggagacg
     4381 gtcacagctt gtctgtaagc ggatgccggg agcagacaag cccgtcaggg cgcgtcagcg
     4441 ggtgttggcg ggtgtcgggg cgcagccatg acccagtcac gtagcgatag cggagtgtat
     4501 actggcttaa ctatgcggca tcagagcaga ttgtactgag agtgcaccat atgcggtgtg
     4561 aaataccgca cagatgcgta aggagaaaat accgcatcag gcgctcttcc gcttcctcgc
     4621 tcactgactc gctgcgctcg gtcgttcggc tgcggcgagc ggtatcagct cactcaaagg
     4681 cggtaatacg gttatccaca gaatcagggg ataacgcagg aaagaacatg tgagcaaaag
     4741 gccagcaaaa ggccaggaac cgtaaaaagg ccgcgttgct ggcgtttttc cataggctcc
     4801 gcccccctga cgagcatcac aaaaatcgac gctcaagtca gaggtggcga aacccgacag
     4861 gactataaag ataccaggcg tttccccctg gaagctccct cgtgcgctct cctgttccga
     4921 ccctgccgct taccggatac ctgtccgcct ttctcccttc gggaagcgtg gcgctttctc
     4981 atagctcacg ctgtaggtat ctcagttcgg tgtaggtcgt tcgctccaag ctgggctgtg
     5041 tgcacgaacc ccccgttcag cccgaccgct gcgccttatc cggtaactat cgtcttgagt
     5101 ccaacccggt aagacacgac ttatcgccac tggcagcagc cactggtaac aggattagca
     5161 gagcgaggta tgtaggcggt gctacagagt tcttgaagtg gtggcctaac tacggctaca
     5221 ctagaaggac agtatttggt atctgcgctc tgctgaagcc agttaccttc ggaaaaagag
     5281 ttggtagctc ttgatccggc aaacaaacca ccgctggtag cggtggtttt tttgtttgca
     5341 agcagcagat tacgcgcaga aaaaaaggat ctcaagaaga tcctttgatc ttttctacgg
     5401 ggtctgacgc tcagtggaac gaaaactcac gttaagggat tttggtcatg agattatcaa
     5461 aaaggatctt cacctagatc cttttaaatt aaaaatgaag ttttaaatca atctaaagta
     5521 tatatgagta aacttggtct gacagttacc aatgcttaat cagtgaggca cctatctcag
     5581 cgatctgtct atttcgttca tccatagttg cctgactccc cgtcgtgtag ataactacga
     5641 tacgggaggg cttaccatct ggccccagtg ctgcaatgat accgcgagac ccacgctcac
     5701 cggctccaga tttatcagca ataaaccagc cagccggaag ggccgagcgc agaagtggtc
     5761 ctgcaacttt atccgcctcc atccagtcta ttaattgttg ccgggaagct agagtaagta
     5821 gttcgccagt taatagtttg cgcaacgttg ttgccattgc tacaggcatc gtggtgtcac
     5881 gctcgtcgtt tggtatggct tcattcagct ccggttccca acgatcaagg cgagttacat
     5941 gatcccccat gttgtgcaaa aaagcggtta gctccttcgg tcctccgatc gttgtcagaa
     6001 gtaagttggc cgcagtgtta tcactcatgg ttatggcagc actgcataat tctcttactg
     6061 tcatgccatc cgtaagatgc ttttctgtga ctggtgagta ctcaaccaag tcattctgag
     6121 aatagtgtat gcggcgaccg agttgctctt gcccggcgtc aatacgggat aataccgcgc
     6181 cacatagcag aactttaaaa gtgctcatca ttggaaaacg ttcttcgggg cgaaaactct
     6241 caaggatctt accgctgttg agatccagtt cgatgtaacc cactcgtgca cccaactgat
     6301 cttcagcatc ttttactttc accagcgttt ctgggtgagc aaaaacagga aggcaaaatg
     6361 ccgcaaaaaa gggaataagg gcgacacgga aatgttgaat actcatactc ttcctttttc
     6421 aatattattg aagcatttat cagggttatt gtctcatgag cggatacata tttgaatgta
     6481 tttagaaaaa taaacaaata ggggttccgc gcacatttcc ccgaaaagtg ccacctgac
//
