[The description below was written by a language model from this plasmid's Addgene catalogue record and the feature table of its GenBank file.]
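Description:
pQE80L TriCatcher-RGDSP is a bacterial expression plasmid built on the Qiagen pQE80L backbone for producing a synthetic, multi-domain "protein superglue" crosslinker in E. coli. It replicates from a high-copy ColE1/pMB1-type origin and is selected with ampicillin through the bla gene. The backbone also carries a pBR322 bom region and a chloramphenicol acetyltransferase coding sequence lying between the lambda t0 and rrnB T1 terminators, although the catalogue lists only ampicillin as the selection. The catalogue gives a total size of 6550 bp, while the held sequence record is 6539 bp, a small discrepancy the record does not explain.

Expression is driven by the bacteriophage T5 promoter, which is read by the host E. coli RNA polymerase and is controlled by two lac operators. The plasmid supplies its own lac repressor from lacI under the up-mutated lacIq promoter, so transcription is kept tightly off until induced with IPTG, independent of the host strain's repressor level. A strong ribosome binding site precedes the open reading frame, which begins with a His6 tag for affinity purification followed by a TEV protease site. According to the catalogue, the roughly 1.8 kb insert encodes two SpyCatcher domains joined by an elastin-like polypeptide containing a central RGDSP integrin-binding motif, with a SnoopCatcher at the C-terminus. The Catcher domains themselves are not annotated in the feature table, which marks only the tags and a second, internal TEV site. SpyCatcher and SnoopCatcher form spontaneous covalent isopeptide bonds with their respective peptide tags. In the associated work, the protein is linked to assembling and decorating hyaluronan hydrogels to mimic cell-cell interactions, with RGDSP providing cell adhesion.
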