Addgene plasmid #112631: pQE80L TriCatcher-RGDSP
Purpose: Two SpyCatchers linked by an elastin-like polypeptide with an RGDSP integrin-binding site and a C-terminal SnoopCatcher
Depositing lab: Mark Howarth. Depositing organization: University of Oxford. Publication: Assembling and decorating hyaluronan hydrogels with twin protein superglues to mimic cell-cell interactions. Wieduwild R, Howarth M. Biomaterials. 2018 Oct;180:253-264. doi: 10.1016/j.biomaterials.2018.07.020. Epub 2018 Jul 17. PubMed 30053659.
Backbone
  Vector backbone: pQE80L
  Backbone manufacturer: Qiagen Inc.
  Backbone size w/o insert (bp): 4714
  Total vector size (bp): 6550
  Vector type: Bacterial Expression
Growth in bacteria
  Bacterial resistance: Ampicillin, 100 μg/mL
  Growth temperature: 37°C
  Growth strain: DH5alpha
  Copy number: High Copy
Gene/Insert
  Gene/Insert name: TriCatcher-RGDSP
  Species: Synthetic
  Insert size (bp): 1836
  Mutation: central RGDSP integrin-binding sequence
  Promoter: T5
  Tag / fusion protein: His6 (N terminal on insert); TEV cleavage site (N terminal on insert); TEV cleavage site
  Cloning method: Gibson Cloning
  Sequencing primers: 5′ CATAAAAAATTTATTTGCTTTGTGAGCGG; 3′ CGAGCGTTCTGAACAAATCC
Terms and licenses: Academic/Nonprofit Terms; Industry Terms: Not Available to Industry
How to cite: pQE80L TriCatcher-RGDSP was a gift from Mark Howarth (Addgene plasmid # 112631 ; http://n2t.net/addgene:112631 ; RRID:Addgene_112631)
