>Addgene plasmid #112631 | pQE80L TriCatcher-RGDSP | depositor partial sequence | sequence record 212139 | full TriCatcher-RGDSP sequence including start and stop codon
ATGAAAGGCAGCAGCCATCATCATCATCATCACGTCGACATCCCAACGACCGAAAACCTGTATTTTCAGG
GCGCCATGGTTGATACCTTATCAGGTTTATCAAGTGAGCAAGGTCAGTCCGGTGATATGACAATTGAAGA
AGATAGTGCTACCCATATTAAATTCTCAAAACGTGATGAGGACGGCAAAGAGTTAGCTGGTGCAACTATG
GAGTTGCGTGATTCATCTGGTAAAACTATTAGTACATGGATTTCAGATGGACAAGTGAAAGATTTCTACC
TGTATCCAGGAAAATATACATTTGTCGAAACCGCAGCACCAGACGGTTATGAGGTAGCAACTGCTATTAC
CTTTACAGTTAATGAGCAAGGTCAGGTTACTGTAAATGGCAAAGCAACTAAAGGTGACGCTCATATTGAC
GGTAGCGGTGGCTCTGGCGGTCAGCTCGACGGCCACGGCGTGGGTGTTCCGGGCGTCGGTGTGCCGGGTG
TGGGTGTGCCGGGCGAAGGTGTGCCGGGCGTCGGTGTGCCGGGTGTTGGTGTTCCGGGCGTTGGTGTGCC
GGGCGTTGGCGTGCCGGGCGAGGGTGTGCCGGGCGTTGGTGTTCCGGGCGTGGGTGTGCCGGGCGTGGGC
GTGCCGGGCGTCGGTGTTCCGGGCGAGGGTGTGCCGGGCGTAGGTGTGCCGGGCGTTGGTGAGCTCTATG
CGGTTACCGGCCGTGGTGATAGTCCGGCCAGCTCTGCCCCGATCGCCACTAGTGTGCCGGGCGTCGGCGT
GCCGGGCGTAGGTGTTCCGGGCGAGGGTGTTCCGGGCGTTGGTGTGCCGGGCGTCGGCGTGCCGGGCGTG
GGTGTTCCGGGCGTAGGTGTGCCGGGCGAGGGTGTGCCGGGCGTGGGCGTGCCGGGCGTAGGTGTTCCGG
GCGTAGGTGTTCCGGGCGTAGGTGTTCCGGGTGAAGGCGTGCCGGGCGTTGGTGTGCCGGGTGTGGGCGT
GCCGGGCGGGCTGCTCGACATCCCAACGACCGAAAACCTGTATTTTCAGGGCGCCATGGTTGATACCTTA
TCAGGTTTATCAAGTGAGCAAGGTCAGTCCGGTGATATGACAATTGAAGAAGATAGTGCTACCCATATTA
AATTCTCAAAACGTGATGAGGACGGCAAAGAGTTAGCTGGTGCAACTATGGAGTTGCGTGATTCATCTGG
TAAAACTATTAGTACATGGATTTCAGATGGACAAGTGAAAGATTTCTACCTGTATCCAGGAAAATATACA
TTTGTCGAAACCGCAGCACCAGACGGTTATGAGGTAGCAACTGCTATTACCTTTACAGTTAATGAGCAAG
GTCAGGTTACTGTAAATGGCAAAGCAACTAAAGGTGACGCTCATATTGGATCCCCCGCCAACCTGAAGGC
CCTGGAGGCCCAGAAGCAGAAGGAGCAGAGACAGGCCGCCGAGGAGCTGGCCAACGCCAAGAAGCTGAAG
GAGCAGCTGGAGAAGGGATCCCATATGAAGCCGCTGCGTGGTGCCGTGTTTAGCCTGCAGAAACAGCATC
CCGACTATCCCGATATCTATGGCGCGATTGATCAGAATGGGACCTATCAAAATGTGCGTACCGGCGAAGA
TGGTAAACTGACCTTTAAGAATCTGAGCGATGGCAAATATCGCCTGTTTGAAAATAGCGAACCCGCTGGC
TATAAACCGGTGCAGAATAAGCCGATTGTGGCGTTTCAGATTGTGAATGGCGAAGTGCGTGATGTGACCA
GCATTGTGCCGCAGGATATTCCGGCTACATATGAATTTACCAACGGTAAACATTATATCACCAATGAACC
GATACCGCCGAAATAA
